>Addgene plasmid #124265 | V2-STING | addgene full sequence | sequence record 241431 | Addgene NGS Result
GTGTTGGAGGTCGCTGAGTAGTGCGCGAGCAAAATTTAAGCTACAACAAGGCAAGGCTTGACCGACAATT
GCATGAAGAATCTGCTTAGGGTTAGGCGTTTTGCGCTGCTTCGCGATGTACGGGCCAGATATACGCGTTG
ACATTGATTATTGACTAGTTATTAATAGTAATCAATTACGGGGTCATTAGTTCATAGCCCATATATGGAG
TTCCGCGTTACATAACTTACGGTAAATGGCCCGCCTGGCTGACCGCCCAACGACCCCCGCCCATTGACGT
CAATAATGACGTATGTTCCCATAGTAACGCCAATAGGGACTTTCCATTGACGTCAATGGGTGGAGTATTT
ACGGTAAACTGCCCACTTGGCAGTACATCAAGTGTATCATATGCCAAGTACGCCCCCTATTGACGTCAAT
GACGGTAAATGGCCCGCCTGGCATTATGCCCAGTACATGACCTTATGGGACTTTCCTACTTGGCAGTACA
TCTACGTATTAGTCATCGCTATTACCATGGTGATGCGGTTTTGGCAGTACATCAATGGGCGTGGATAGCG
GTTTGACTCACGGGGATTTCCAAGTCTCCACCCCATTGACGTCAATGGGAGTTTGTTTTGGCACCAAAAT
CAACGGGACTTTCCAAAATGTCGTAACAACTCCGCCCCATTGACGCAAATGGGCGGTAGGCGTGTACGGT
GGGAGGTCTATATAAGCAGAGCTCTCTGGCTAACTAGAGAACCCACTGCTTACTGGCTTATCGAAATTAA
TACGACTCACTATAGGGAGACCCAAGCTTGGTACCGAGCTCGGATCCACTAGTAACGGCCGCCAGTGTGC
TGGAATTCATGAAGAACGGCATCAAGGCCAACTTCAAGATCCGCCACAACATCGAGGACGGCGGCGTGCA
GCTCGCCGACCACTACCAGCAGAACACCCCCATCGGCGACGGCCCCGTGCTGCTGCCCGACAACCACTAC
CTGAGCTACCAGTCCGCCCTGAGCAAAGACCCCAACGAGAAGCGCGATCACATGGTCCTGCTGGAGTTCG
TGACCGCCGCCGGGATCACTCTCGGCATGGACGAGCTGTACCAAATCGATGGTGGCGGTGGCTCTGGAGG
TGGTGGGTCCTCCGGACTCGAGATGCCCCACTCCAGCCTGCATCCATCCATCCCGTGTCCCAGGGGTCAC
GGGGCCCAGAAGGCAGCCTTGGTTCTGCTGAGTGCCTGCCTGGTGACCCTTTGGGGGCTAGGAGAGCCAC
CAGAGCACACTCTCCGGTACCTGGTGCTCCACCTAGCCTCCCTGCAGCTGGGACTGCTGTTAAACGGGGT
CTGCAGCCTGGCTGAGGAGCTGCGCCACATCCACTCCAGGTACCGGGGCAGCTACTGGAGGACTGTGCGG
GCCTGCCTGGGCTGCCCCCTCCGCCGTGGGGCCCTGTTGCTGCTGTCCATCTATTTCTACTACTCCCTCC
CAAATGCGGTCGGCCCGCCCTTCACTTGGATGCTTGCCCTCCTGGGCCTCTCGCAGGCACTGAACATCCT
CCTGGGCCTCAAGGGCCTGGCCCCAGCTGAGATCTCTGCAGTGTGTGAAAAAGGGAATTTCAACGTGGCC
CATGGGCTGGCATGGTCATATTACATCGGATATCTGCGGCTGATCCTGCCAGAGCTCCAGGCCCGGATTC
GAACTTACAATCAGCATTACAACAACCTGCTACGGGGTGCAGTGAGCCAGCGGCTGTATATTCTCCTCCC
ATTGGACTGTGGGGTGCCTGATAACCTGAGTATGGCTGACCCCAACATTCGCTTCCTGGATAAACTGCCC
CAGCAGACCGGTGACCATGCTGGCATCAAGGATCGGGTTTACAGCAACAGCATCTATGAGCTTCTGGAGA
ACGGGCAGCGGGCGGGCACCTGTGTCCTGGAGTACGCCACCCCCTTGCAGACTTTGTTTGCCATGTCACA
ATACAGTCAAGCTGGCTTTAGCCGGGAGGATAGGCTTGAGCAGGCCAAACTCTTCTGCCGGACACTTGAG
GACATCCTGGCAGATGCCCCTGAGTCTCAGAACAACTGCCGCCTCATTGCCTACCAGGAACCTGCAGATG
ACAGCAGCTTCTCGCTGTCCCAGGAGGTTCTCCGGCACCTGCGGCAGGAGGAAAAGGAAGAGGTTACTGT
GGGCAGCTTGAAGACCTCAGCGGTGCCCAGTACCTCCACGATGTCCCAAGAGCCTGAGCTCCTCATCAGT
GGAATGGAAAAGCCCCTCCCTCTCCGCACGGATTTCTCTAGATGAGCGGCCGCGTCGAGCATGCATCTAG
AGGGCCCTATTCTATAGTGTCACCTAAATGCTAGAGCTCGCTGATCAGCCTCGACTGTGCCTTCTAGTTG
CCAGCCATCTGTTGTTTGCCCCTCCCCCGTGCCTTCCTTGACCCTGGAAGGTGCCACTCCCACTGTCCTT
TCCTAATAAAATGAGGAAATTGCATCGCATTGTCTGAGTAGGTGTCATTCTATTCTGGGGGGTGGGGTGG
GGCAGGACAGCAAGGGGGAGGATTGGGAAGACAATAGCAGGCATGCTGGGGATGCGGTGGGCTCTATGGC
TTCTGAGGCGGAAAGAACCAGCTGGGGCTCTAGGGGGTATCCCC
[124 nt withheld, positions 2635-2758]
C
[91 nt withheld, positions 2760-2850]
A
[49 nt withheld, positions 2852-2900]
CCTTTGACGTTGGAGTCCACGTTCTTT
[37 nt withheld, positions 2928-2964]
ACCCTATCTCGGTCTATTCTTTTGATTTATAAGGGATTTTGCCGATTTCGGCCTATTGGTTAAAAAATGA
GCTGATTTAACAAAAATTTAACGCGAATTAATTCTGTGGAATGTGTGTCAGTTAGGGTGTGGAAAGTCCC
CAGGCTCCCCAGCAGGCAGAAGTATGCAAAGCATGCATCTCAATTAGTCAGCAACCAGGTGTGGAAAGTC
CCCAGGCTCCCCAGCAGGCAGAAGTATGCAAAGCATGCATCTCAATTAGTCAGCAACCATAGTCCCGCCC
CTAACTCCGCCCATCCCGCCCCTAACTCCGCCCAGTTCCGCCCATTCTCCGCCCCATGGCTGACTAATTT
TTTTTATTTATGCAGAGGCCGAGGCCGCCTCTGCCTCTGAGCTATTCCAGAAGTAGTGAGGAGGCTTTTT
TGGAGGCCTAGGCTTTTGCAAAAAGCTCCCGGGAGCTTGTATATCCATTTTCGGATCTGATCAAGAGACA
GGATGAGGATCGTTTCGCATGATTGAACAAGATGGATTGCACGCAGGTTCTCCGGCCGCTTGGGTGGAGA
GGCTATTCGGCTATGACTGGGCACAACAGACAATCGGCTGCTCTGATGCCGCCGTGTTCCGGCTGTCAGC
GCAGGGGCGCCCGGTTCTTTTTGTCAAGACCGACCTGTCCGGTGCCCTGAATGAACTGCAGGACGAGGCA
GCGCGGCTATCGTGGCTGGCCACGACGGGCGTTCCTTGCGCAGCTGTGCTCGACGTTGTCACTGAAGCGG
GAAGGGACTGGCTGCTATTGGGCGAAGTGCCGGGGCAGGATCTCCTGTCATCTCACCTTGCTCCTGCCGA
GAAAGTATCCATCATGGCTGATGCAATGCGGCGGCTGCATACGCTTGATCCGGCTACCTGCCCATTCGAC
CACCAAGCGAAACATCGCATCGAGCGAGCACGTACTCGGATGGAAGCCGGTCTTGTCGATCAGGATGATC
TGGACGAAGAGCATCAGGGGCTCGCGCCAGCCGAACTGTTCGCCAGGCTCAAGGCGCGCATGCCCGACGG
CGAGGATCTCGTCGTGACCCATGGCGATGCCTGCTTGCCGAATATCATGGTGGAAAATGGCCGCTTTTCT
GGATTCATCGACTGTGGCCGGCTGGGTGTGGCGGACCGCTATCAGGACATAGCGTTGGCTACCCGTGATA
TTGCTGAAGAGCTTGGCGGCGAATGGGCTGACCGCTTCCTCGTGCTTTACGGTATCGCCGCTCCCGATTC
GCAGCGCATCGCCTTCTATCGCCTTCTTGACGAGTTCTTCTGAGCGGGACTCTGGGGTTCGAAATGACCG
ACCAAGCGACGCCCAACCTGCCATCACGAGATTTCGATTCCACCGCCGCCTTCTATGAAAGGTTGGGCTT
CGGAATCGTTTTCCGGGACGCCGGCTGGATGATCCTCCAGCGCGGGGATCTCATGCTGGAGTTCTTCGCC
CACCCCAACTTGTTTATTGCAGCTTATAATGGTTACAAATAAAGCAATAGCATCACAAATTTCACAAATA
AAGCATTTTTTTCACTGCATTCTAGTTGTGGTTTGTCCAAACTCATCAATGTATCTTATCATGTCTGTAT
ACCGTCGACCTCTAGCTAGAGCTTGGCGTAATCATGGTCATAGCTGTTTCCTGTGTGAAATTGTTATCCG
CTCACAATTCCACACAACATACGAGCCGGAAGCATAAAGTGTAAAGCCTGGGGTGCCTAATGAGTGAGCT
AACTCACATTAATTGCGTTGCGCTCACTGCCCGCTTTCCAGTCGGGAAACCTGTCGTGCCAGCTGCATTA
ATGAATCGGCCAACGCGCGGGGAGAGGCGGTTTGCGTATTGGGCGCTCTTCCGCTTCCTCGCTCACTGAC
TCGCTGCGCTCGGTCGTTCGGCTGCGGCGAGCGGTATCAGCTCACTCAAAGGCGGTAATACGGTTATCCA
CAGAATCAGGGGATAACGCAGGAAAGAACATGTGAGCAAAAGGCCAGCAAAAGGCCAGGAACCGTAAAAA
GGCCGCGTTGCTGGCGTTTTTCCATAGGCTCCGCCCCCCTGACGAGCATCACAAAAATCGACGCTCAAGT
CAGAGGTGGCGAAACCCGACAGGACTATAAAGATACCAGGCGTTTCCCCCTGGAAGCTCCCTCGTGCGCT
CTCCTGTTCCGACCCTGCCGCTTACCGGATACCTGTCCGCCTTTCTCCCTTCGGGAAGCGTGGCGCTTTC
TCATAGCTCACGCTGTAGGTATCTCAGTTCGGTGTAGGTCGTTCGCTCCAAGCTGGGCTGTGTGCACGAA
CCCCCCGTTCAGCCCGACCGCTGCGCCTTATCCGGTAACTATCGTCTTGAGTCCAACCCGGTAAGACACG
ACTTATCGCCACTGGCAGCAGCCACTGGTAACAGGATTAGCAGAGCGAGGTATGTAGGCGGTGCTACAGA
GTTCTTGAAGTGGTGGCCTAACTACGGCTACACTAGAAGAACAGTATTTGGTATCTGCGCTCTGCTGAAG
CCAGTTACCTTCGGAAAAAGAGTTGGTAGCTCTTGATCCGGCAAACAAACCACCGCTGGTAGCGGTGGTT
TTTTTGTTTGCAAGCAGCAGATTACGCGCAGAAAAAAAGGATCTCAAGAAGATCCTTTGATCTTTTCTAC
GGGGTCTGACGCTCAGTGGAACGAAAACTCACGTTAAGGGATTTTGGTCATGAGATTATCAAAAAGGATC
TTCACCTAGATCCTTTTAAATTAAAAATGAAGTTTTAAATCAATCTAAAGTATATATGAGTAAACTTGGT
CTGACAGTTACCAATGCTTAATCAGTGAGGCACCTATCTCAGCGATCTGTCTATTTCGTTCATCCATAGT
TGCCTGACTCCCCGTCGTGTAGATAACTACGATACGGGAGGGCTTACCATCTGGCCCCAGTGCTGCAATG
ATACCGCGAGACCCACGCTCACCGGCTCCAGATTTATCAGCAATAAACCAGCCAGCCGGAAGGGCCGAGC
GCAGAAGTGGTCCTGCAACTTTATCCGCCTCCATCCAGTCTATTAATTGTTGCCGGGAAGCTAGAGTAAG
TAGTTCGCCAGTTAATAGTTTGCGCAACGTTGTTGCCATTGCTACAGGCATCGTGGTGTCACGCTCGTCG
TTTGGTATGGCTTCATTCAGCTCCGGTTCCCAACGATCAAGGCGAGTTACATGATCCCCCATGTTGTGCA
AAAAAGCGGTTAGCTCCTTCGGTCCTCCGATCGTTGTCAGAAGTAAGTTGGCCGCAGTGTTATCACTCAT
GGTTATGGCAGCACTGCATAATTCTCTTACTGTCATGCCATCCGTAAGATGCTTTTCTGTGACTGGTGAG
TACTCAACCAAGTCATTCTGAGAATAGTGTATGCGGCGACCGAGTTGCTCTTGCCCGGCGTCAATACGGG
ATAATACCGCGCCACATAGCAGAACTTTAAAAGTGCTCATCATTGGAAAACGTTCTTCGGGGCGAAAACT
CTCAAGGATCTTACCGCTGTTGAGATCCAGTTCGATGTAACCCACTCGTGCACCCAACTGATCTTCAGCA
TCTTTTACTTTCACCAGCGTTTCTGGGTGAGCAAAAACAGGAAGGCAAAATGCCGCAAAAAAGGGAATAA
GGGCGACACGGAAATGTTGAATACTCATACTCTTCCTTTTTCAATATTATTGAAGCATTTATCAGGGTTA
TTGTCTCATGAGCGGATACATATTTGAATGTATTTAGAAAAATAAACAAATAGGGGTTCCGCGCACATTT
CCCCGAAAAGTGCCACCTGACGTCGACGGATCGGGAGATCTCCCGATCCCCTATGGTGCACTCTCAGTAC
AATCTGCTCTGATGCCGCATAGTTAAGCCAGTATCTGCTCCCTGCTTGT
Features (pLannotate 1.2.2; 22 found; start..end, strand, type, name):
    140..519     +  enhancer       CMV enhancer: human cytomegalovirus immediate early enhancer
    520..723     +  promoter       CMV promoter: human cytomegalovirus (CMV) immediate early promoter
    719..752     +  LTR            5' LTR (truncated) (fragment): truncated 5' long terminal repeat (LTR) from HIV-1
    768..786     +  promoter       T7 promoter: promoter for bacteriophage T7 RNA polymerase
    851..1091    +  CDS            VC155 (fragment): C-terminal fragment of mVenus for use in bimolecular fluorescence complementation (BiFC) (Kodama and Hu, 2010)
   1143..2279    +  CDS            STING1: STING_HUMAN - Also known as ERIS From Homo sapiens (Human).
   2321..2339    -  promoter       SP6 promoter: promoter for bacteriophage SP6 RNA polymerase
   2365..2589    +  polyA_signal   bGH poly(A) signal: bovine growth hormone polyadenylation signal
   2593..2614    +  promoter       SV40 promoter (fragment): SV40 enhancer and early promoter
   2635..3063    +  rep_origin     f1 ori (sequence partly withheld): f1 bacteriophage origin of replication; arrow indicates direction of (+) strand synthesis
   3077..3406    +  promoter       SV40 promoter: SV40 enhancer and early promoter
   3473..4264    +  CDS            neo: KKA2_KLEPN - Also known as kan, nptII. Experimental evidence at protein level: Swiss-Prot protein existence level 1. Resistance to kanamycin, neomycin, paromomycin, ribostamycin, butirosin and gentamicin B. From Klebsiella pneumoniae.
   4288..4446    +  CDS            ble (fragment): BLE_KLEPN - Experimental evidence at protein level: Swiss-Prot protein existence level 1. Binding protein with a strong affinity to the bleomycin family of antibiotics. Binds to CL990; an antimitotic-antibiotic compound. From Klebsiella pneumoniae.
   4441..4562    +  polyA_signal   SV40 poly(A) signal: SV40 polyadenylation signal
   4635..4651    -  protein_bind   lac operator: The lac repressor binds to the lac operator to inhibit transcription in E. coli. This inhibition can be relieved by adding lactose or isopropyl-β-D-thiogalactopyranoside (IPTG). lac repressor encoded by lacI
   4659..4689    -  promoter       lac promoter: promoter for the E. coli lac operon
   4704..4725    -  protein_bind   CAP binding site: CAP binding activates transcription in the presence of cAMP. E. coli catabolite activator protein
   4738..4830    -  CDS            lacI (fragment): lac repressor; lacI; The lac repressor binds to the lac operator to inhibit transcription in E. coli. This inhibition can be relieved by adding lactose or isopropyl-β-D-thiogalactopyranoside (IPTG).
   5013..5601    -  rep_origin     ori: high-copy-number ColE1/pMB1/pBR322/pUC origin of replication
   5772..6632    -  CDS            AmpR: β-lactamase; bla; confers resistance to ampicillin, carbenicillin, and related antibiotics
   6633..6737    -  promoter       AmpR promoter: bla
   6796..6848    -  misc_feature   bom (fragment): basis of mobility region from pBR322
