[The description below was written by a language model from this plasmid's Addgene catalogue record and pLannotate feature annotations shown in this document.]
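Description:
V2-STING is a mammalian expression plasmid built on the pcDNA3 backbone (6,863 nt in the sequenced record) that encodes human STING (STING1, also known as TMEM173 or NET23) fused at its N-terminus to the "Venus2" half of a split Venus fluorescent protein. The feature table identifies this tag as a fragment matching VC155, the C-terminal portion of mVenus used in bimolecular fluorescence complementation. It lies upstream of the STING1 coding sequence, separated from it by a short unannotated stretch that presumably serves as a linker. The fusion is driven by the human CMV immediate-early enhancer and promoter and terminated by the bovine growth hormone polyadenylation signal. Flanking T7 and SP6 promoters are standard pcDNA3 elements that can be used for in vitro transcription or sequencing. The insert was assembled by Gibson cloning.

In E. coli the plasmid is maintained at high copy through a ColE1/pUC-type origin and selected with ampicillin via the β-lactamase gene; an f1 origin is also present. For mammalian cells, an SV40 early promoter drives the neomycin phosphotransferase gene followed by an SV40 poly(A) signal, allowing G418 selection of stable transfectants. The short HIV-1 LTR, ble, lacI and bom hits are small fragments that probably reflect backbone remnants or annotation matches rather than functional parts.

The stated purpose is to study the localisation of STING in different cellular compartments. The Venus fragment is non-fluorescent on its own and regains fluorescence only when brought close to the complementary Venus fragment. V2-STING would therefore be co-expressed with a partner carrying that complementary half, although the record does not name specific partners.
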