Addgene plasmid #124265: V2-STING
Purpose: N-terminally tagged STING with split Venus Construct for studying localisation of STING in different cellular compartments
Depositing lab: Eric Schirmer. Depositing organization: University of Edinburgh.
Backbone
  Vector backbone: pCDNA3
  Vector type: Mammalian Expression
Growth in bacteria
  Bacterial resistance: Ampicillin, 100 μg/mL
  Growth temperature: 37°C
  Growth strain: DH5alpha
  Copy number: High Copy
Gene/Insert
  Gene/Insert name: TMEM173 (alt names: STING; NET23)
  Species: H. sapiens (human)
  Entrez Gene: STING1 (a.k.a. ERIS, MITA, MPYS, NET23, SAVI, STING, STING-beta, TMEM173, hMITA, hSTING)
  Tag / fusion protein: Venus2 (N terminal on insert)
  Cloning method: Gibson Cloning
Resource information
  A portion of this plasmid was derived from a plasmid made by: STING IMAGE clone came from RZPD - German Science Centre for Genome Research in 2004. Split Venus plasmids (V1/V2) were a gift from Patrick Heun 2018 (WCCB, Edinburgh)
Terms and licenses: Academic/Nonprofit Terms; Industry Terms: Not Available to Industry
How to cite: V2-STING was a gift from Eric Schirmer (Addgene plasmid # 124265 ; http://n2t.net/addgene:124265 ; RRID:Addgene_124265)
